Addgene plasmid #215141: mCherry-POLL
Purpose: Expresses mCherry-POLL in mammalian cells from a retroviral vector.
Depositing lab: Michele Pagano. Depositing organization: NYU Grossman School of Medicine. Publication: CDK-independent role of D-type cyclins in regulating DNA mismatch repair. Rona G, Miwatani-Minter B, Zhang Q, Goldberg HV, Kerzhnerman MA, Howard JB, Simoneschi D, Lane E, Hobbs JW, Sassani E, Wang AA, Keegan S, Laverty DJ, Piett CG, Pongor LS, Xu ML, Andrade J, Thomas A, Sicinski P, Askenazi M, Ueberheide B, Fenyo D, Nagel ZD, Pagano M. Mol Cell. 2024 Feb 29:S1097-2765(24)00129-1. doi: 10.1016/j.molcel.2024.02.010. PubMed 38458201.
Backbone
  Vector backbone: pRetroQ-C1
  Backbone manufacturer: Takara Bio
  Vector type: Mammalian Expression, Retroviral
  Selectable markers: Puromycin
Growth in bacteria
  Bacterial resistance: Ampicillin, 100 μg/mL
  Growth temperature: 37°C
  Growth strain: NEB Stable
  Copy number: High Copy
Gene/Insert
  Gene/Insert name: POLL (alt name: BETAN)
  Promoter: CMV
  Tag / fusion protein: mCherry (N terminal on insert)
  Cloning method: Unknown
  Sequencing primers: 5′ mCherry_FWR; 3′ PGK_REV
Terms and licenses: Academic/Nonprofit Terms; Industry Terms: Not Available to Industry
How to cite: mCherry-POLL was a gift from Michele Pagano (Addgene plasmid # 215141 ; http://n2t.net/addgene:215141 ; RRID:Addgene_215141)
