[The description below was written by a language model from this plasmid's Addgene catalogue record and pLannotate feature annotations shown in this document.]
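Description:
mCherry-POLL is a self-inactivating gammaretroviral expression plasmid of about 9.3 kb, built on the pRetroQ-C1 backbone and designed to deliver a red-fluorescent fusion of human DNA polymerase lambda (POLL) into mammalian cells. It is propagated in E. coli through a high-copy ColE1/pUC-type origin with ampicillin selection via β-lactamase. The backbone also carries small pBR322-derived remnants (rop and bom fragments) and an SV40 enhancer/early promoter region outside the viral unit.

The viral genome is transcribed in packaging cells from a hybrid 5′ end in which the CMV enhancer and promoter are joined to a truncated Moloney murine sarcoma virus LTR. This is followed by an MESV-type Ψ packaging signal and a truncated gag segment lacking its start codon, which together support encapsidation of the RNA. The 3′ LTR has a U3 deletion, so after reverse transcription and integration both LTRs are transcriptionally inactive and expression depends on the internal promoters. The first internal cassette uses the CMV enhancer/promoter to drive mCherry, which is joined through a short multiple cloning site remnant to the POLL coding sequence, placing the tag at the N terminus. A downstream mouse PGK promoter drives puromycin N-acetyltransferase, allowing selection of stably transduced cells.

POLL is annotated as a polymerase acting in base excision repair and in double-strand break repair. The construct is therefore suited to generating stable cell populations in which the tagged protein's localisation or abundance can be followed by fluorescence. It was deposited with a study on D-type cyclins and DNA mismatch repair, but the record does not state the specific experiments it was used for.
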