Features (pLannotate 1.2.2; 21 found; start..end, strand, type, name):
    309..512     +  promoter       CMV promoter: human cytomegalovirus (CMV) immediate early promoter
    513..688     +  LTR            5' LTR (truncated): truncated long terminal repeat from Moloney murine sarcoma virus
    810..1084    +  misc_feature   MESV Ψ (fragment): packaging signal of murine embryonic stem cell virus
   1151..1567    +  CDS            gag (truncated): truncated Moloney murine leukemia virus (MMLV) gag gene lacking the start codon
   1642..1945    +  enhancer       CMV enhancer: human cytomegalovirus immediate early enhancer
   1946..2149    +  promoter       CMV promoter: human cytomegalovirus (CMV) immediate early promoter
   2194..2901    +  CDS            mCherry: mCherry is a basic (constitutively fluorescent) red fluorescent protein published in 2004, derived from Discosoma sp.. It is reported to be a very rapidly-maturing monomer with low acid sensitivity.
   2902..2920    +  misc_feature   MCS (fragment): multiple cloning site
   2935..4656    +  CDS            POLL: DPOLL_HUMAN - Experimental evidence at protein level: Swiss-Prot protein existence level 1. DNA polymerase that functions in several pathways of DNA repair (PubMed:11457865, PubMed:19806195, PubMed:20693240). Involved in base excision repair (BER) responsible for repair of lesions that give rise to abasic (AP) sites in DNA (PubMed:11457865, PubMed:19806195). Also contributes to DNA double-strand break repair by non-homologous end joining and homologous recombination (PubMed:19806195, PubMed:20693240). Has both template-dependent and template-independent (terminal transferase) DNA polymerase ac
   4698..5197    +  promoter       PGK promoter: mouse phosphoglycerate kinase 1 promoter
   5218..5817    +  CDS            PuroR: puromycin N-acetyltransferase; pac from Streptomyces alboniger; confers resistance to puromycin
   5888..5960    +  CDS            env (fragment): murine leukemia virus gPr80 envelope polyprotein precursor; env; proteolytically cleaved into gp70SU and p15TM subunits
   6002..6434    +  LTR            3' LTR (ΔU3): self-inactivating 3' long terminal repeat (LTR) from Moloney murine leukemia virus
   6503..6543    +  CDS            rop (fragment): Rop protein, which maintains plasmids at low copy number; rop
   6645..6683    +  misc_feature   bom (fragment): basis of mobility region from pBR322
   6700..7029    +  promoter       SV40 promoter: SV40 enhancer and early promoter
   7035..7136    +  misc_feature   bom (fragment): basis of mobility region from pBR322
   7322..7910    -  rep_origin     ori: high-copy-number ColE1/pMB1/pBR322/pUC origin of replication
   8081..8941    -  CDS            AmpR: β-lactamase; bla; confers resistance to ampicillin, carbenicillin, and related antibiotics
   8942..9046    -  promoter       AmpR promoter: bla
   9232..308     +  enhancer       CMV enhancer (across the origin): human cytomegalovirus immediate early enhancer
>Addgene plasmid #215141 | mCherry-POLL | addgene full sequence | sequence record 429254 | Addgene NGS Result
TCCGCGTTACATAACTTACGGTAAATGGCCCGCCTGGCTGACCGCCCAACGACCCCCGCCCATTGACGTC
AATAATGACGTATGTTCCCATAGTAACGCCAATAGGGACTTTCCATTGACGTCAATGGGTGGAGTATTTA
CGGTAAACTGCCCACTTGGCAGTACATCAAGTGTATCATATGCCAAGTACGCCCCCTATTGACGTCAATG
ACGGTAAATGGCCCGCCTGGCATTATGCCCAGTACATGACCTTATGGGACTTTCCTACTTGGCAGTACAT
CTACGTATTAGTCATCGCTATTACCATGGTGATGCGGTTTTGGCAGTACATCAATGGGCGTGGATAGCGG
TTTGACTCACGGGGATTTCCAAGTCTCCACCCCATTGACGTCAATGGGAGTTTGTTTTGGCACCAAAATC
AACGGGACTTTCCAAAATGTCGTAACAACTCCGCCCCATTGACGCAAATGGGCGGTAGGCGTGTACGGTG
GGAGGTCTATATAAGCAGAGCTCAATAAAAGAGCCCACAACCCCTCACTCGGCGCGCCAGTCTTCCGATA
GACTGCGTCGCCCGGGTACCCGTATTCCCAATAAAGCCTCTTGCTGTTTGCATCCGAATCGTGGTCTCGC
TGTTCCTTGGGAGGGTCTCCTCTGAGTGATTGACTACCCACGACGGGGGTCTTTCATTTGGGGGCTCGTC
CGGGATTTGGAGACCCCTGCCCAGGGACCACCGACCCACCACCGGGAGGTAAGCTGGCCAGCAACTTATC
TGTGTCTGTCCGATTGTCTAGTGTCTATGTTTGATGTTATGCGCCTGCGTCTGTACTAGTTAGCTAACTA
GCTCTGTATCTGGCGGACCCGTGGTGGAACTGACGAGTTCTGAACACCCGGCCGCAACCCTGGGAGACGT
CCCAGGGACTTTGGGGGCCGTTTTTGTGGCCCGACCTGAGGAAGGGAGTCGATGTGGAATCCGACCCCGT
CAGGATATGTGGTTCTGGTAGGAGACGAGAACCTAAAACAGTTCCCGCCTCCGTCTGAATTTTTGCTTTC
GGTTTGGAACCGAAGCCGCGCGTCTTGTCTGCTGCAGCGCTGCAGCATCGTTCTGTGTTGTCTCTGTCTG
ACTGTGTTTCTGTATTTGTCTGAAAATTAGGGCCAGACTGTTACCACTCCCTTAAGTTTGACCTTAGGTC
ACTGGAAAGATGTCGAGCGGATCGCTCACAACCAGTCGGTAGATGTCAAGAAGAGACGTTGGGTTACCTT
CTGCTCTGCAGAATGGCCAACCTTTAACGTCGGATGGCCGCGAGACGGCACCTTTAACCGAGACCTCATC
ACCCAGGTTAAGATCAAGGTCTTTTCACCTGGCCCGCATGGACACCCAGACCAGGTCCCCTACATCGTGA
CCTGGGAAGCCTTGGCTTTTGACCCCCCTCCCTGGGTCAAGCCCTTTGTACACCCTAAGCCTCCGCCTCC
TCTTCCTCCATCCGCCCCGTCTCTCCCCCTTGAACCTCCTCGTTCGACCCCGCCTCGATCCTCCCTTTAT
CCAGCCCTCACTCCTTCTCTAGGCGCCGGAATTGAAGATCATAGTTATTAATAGTAATCAATTACGGGGT
CATTAGTTCATAGCCCATATATGGAGTTCCGCGTTACATAACTTACGGTAAATGGCCCGCCTGGCTGACC
GCCCAACGACCCCCGCCCATTGACGTCAATAATGACGTATGTTCCCATAGTAACGCCAATAGGGACTTTC
CATTGACGTCAATGGGTGGAGTATTTACGGTAAACTGCCCACTTGGCAGTACATCAAGTGTATCATATGC
CAAGTACGCCCCCTATTGACGTCAATGACGGTAAATGGCCCGCCTGGCATTATGCCCAGTACATGACCTT
ATGGGACTTTCCTACTTGGCAGTACATCTACGTATTAGTCATCGCTATTACCATGGTGATGCGGTTTTGG
CAGTACATCAATGGGCGTGGATAGCGGTTTGACTCACGGGGATTTCCAAGTCTCCACCCCATTGACGTCA
ATGGGAGTTTGTTTTGGCACCAAAATCAACGGGACTTTCCAAAATGTCGTAACAACTCCGCCCCATTGAC
GCAAATGGGCGGTAGGCGTGTACGGTGGGAGGTCTATATAAGCAGAGCTGGTTTAGTGAACCGTCAGATC
CGCTAGCGCTACCGGTCGCCACCATGGTGAGCAAGGGCGAGGAGGATAACATGGCCATCATCAAGGAGTT
CATGCGCTTCAAGGTGCACATGGAGGGCTCCGTGAACGGCCACGAGTTCGAGATCGAGGGCGAGGGCGAG
GGCCGCCCCTACGAGGGCACCCAGACCGCCAAGCTGAAGGTGACCAAGGGTGGCCCCCTGCCCTTCGCCT
GGGACATCCTGTCCCCTCAGTTCATGTACGGCTCCAAGGCCTACGTGAAGCACCCCGCCGACATCCCCGA
CTACTTGAAGCTGTCCTTCCCCGAGGGCTTCAAGTGGGAGCGCGTGATGAACTTCGAGGACGGCGGCGTG
GTGACCGTGACCCAGGACTCCTCCCTGCAGGACGGCGAGTTCATCTACAAGGTGAAGCTGCGCGGCACCA
ACTTCCCCTCCGACGGCCCCGTAATGCAGAAGAAGACCATGGGCTGGGAGGCCTCCTCCGAGCGGATGTA
CCCCGAGGACGGCGCCCTGAAGGGCGAGATCAAGCAGAGGCTGAAGCTGAAGGACGGCGGCCACTACGAC
GCTGAGGTCAAGACCACCTACAAGGCCAAGAAGCCCGTGCAGCTGCCCGGCGCCTACAACGTCAACATCA
AGTTGGACATCACCTCCCACAACGAGGACTACACCATCGTGGAACAGTACGAACGCGCCGAGGGCCGCCA
CTCCACCGGCGGCATGGACGAGCTGTACAAGTCCGGACTCAGATCTCGAGGAGGCGGAGGAAGCGATCCC
AGGGGTATCTTGAAGGCATTTCCCAAGCGGCAGAAAATTCATGCTGATGCATCATCAAAAGTACTTGCAA
AGATTCCTAGGAGGGAAGAGGGAGAAGAAGCAGAAGAGTGGCTGAGCTCCCTTCGGGCCCATGTTGTGCG
CACTGGCATTGGACGAGCCCGGGCAGAACTCTTTGAGAAGCAGATTGTTCAGCATGGCGGCCAGCTATGC
CCTGCCCAGGGCCCAGGTGTCACTCACATTGTGGTGGATGAAGGCATGGACTATGAGCGAGCCCTCCGCC
TTCTCAGACTACCCCAGCTGCCCCCGGGTGCTCAGCTGGTGAAGTCAGCCTGGCTGAGCTTGTGCCTTCA
GGAGAGGAGGCTGGTGGATGTAGCTGGATTCAGCATCTTCATCCCCAGTAGGTACTTGGACCATCCACAG
CCCAGCAAGGCAGAGCAGGATGCTTCTATTCCTCCTGGCACCCATGAGGCCCTGCTTCAGACAGCCCTTT
CTCCTCCTCCTCCTCCCACCAGGCCTGTGTCTCCTCCCCAAAAGGCAAAAGAGGCACCAAACACCCAAGC
CCAGCCCATCTCTGATGATGAAGCCAGTGATGGGGAAGAAACCCAGGTTAGTGCAGCTGATCTGGAAGCC
CTCATCAGTGGCCACTACCCCACCTCCCTTGAGGGAGATTGTGAGCCTAGCCCAGCCCCTGCTGTCCTGG
ATAAGTGGGTCTGTGCACAGCCCTCAAGCCAGAAGGCGACCAATCACAACCTCCATATCACAGAGAAGCT
GGAAGTTCTGGCCAAAGCCTACAGTGTTCAGGGAGACAAGTGGAGGGCCCTGGGCTATGCCAAGGCCATC
AATGCCCTCAAGAGCTTCCATAAGCCTGTCACCTCGTACCAGGGGGCCTGCAGTATCCCTGGGATTGGGA
AGCGGATGGCTGAGAAAATCATAGAGATCCTGGAGAGCGGGCATTTGCGGAAGCTGGACCATATCAGTGA
GAGCGTGCCTGTCTTGGAGCTCTTCTCCAACATCTGGGGAGCTGGGACCAAGACTGCCCAGATGTGGTAC
CAACAGGGCTTCCGAAGTCTGGAAGACATCCGCAGCCAGGCCTCCCTGACAACCCAGCAGGCCATCGGCC
TGAAGCATTACAGTGACTTCCTGGAACGTATGCCCAGGGAGGAGGCTACAGAGATTGAGCAGACAGTCCA
GAAAGCAGCCCAGGCCTTTAACTCTGGGCTGCTGTGTGTGGCATGTGGTTCATACCGACGGGGAAAGGCG
ACCTGTGGTGATGTCGACGTGCTCATCACTCACCCAGATGGCCGGTCCCACCGGGGTATCTTCAGCCGCC
TCCTTGACAGTCTTCGGCAGGAAGGGTTCCTCACAGATGACTTGGTGAGCCAAGAGGAGAATGGTCAGCA
ACAGAAGTACTTGGGGGTGTGCCGGCTCCCAGGGCCAGGGCGGCGGCACCGGCGCCTGGACATCATCGTG
GTGCCCTATAGCGAGTTTGCCTGTGCCCTGCTCTACTTCACCGGCTCTGCACACTTCAACCGCTCCATGC
GAGCCCTGGCCAAAACCAAGGGCATGAGTCTGTCAGAACATGCCCTCAGCACTGCTGTGGTCCGGAACAC
CCATGGCTGCAAGGTGGGGCCTGGCCGAGTGCTGCCCACTCCCACTGAGAAGGATGTCTTCAGGCTCTTA
GGCCTCCCCTACCGAGAACCTGCTGAGCGGGACTGGTGAGGATCCACCGGATCTAGATAACTGATCATAA
TTCTACCGGGTAGGGGAGGCGCTTTTCCCAAGGCAGTCTGGAGCATGCGCTTTAGCAGCCCCGCTGGGCA
CTTGGCGCTACACAAGTGGCCTCTGGCCTCGCACACATTCCACATCCACCGGTAGGCGCCAACCGGCTCC
GTTCTTTGGTGGCCCCTTCGCGCCACCTTCTACTCCTCCCCTAGTCAGGAAGTTCCCCCCCGCCCCGCAG
CTCGCGTCGTGCAGGACGTGACAAATGGAAGTAGCACGTCTCACTAGTCTCGTGCAGATGGACAGCACCG
CTGAGCAATGGAAGCGGGTAGGCCTTTGGGGCAGCGGCCAATAGCAGCTTTGCTCCTTCGCTTTCTGGGC
TCAGAGGCTGGGAAGGGGTGGGTCCGGGGGCGGGCTCAGGGGCGGGCTCAGGGGCGGGGCGGGCGCCCGA
AGGTCCTCCGGAGGCCCGGCATTCTGCACGCTTCAAAAGCGCACGTCTGCCGCGCTGTTCTCCTCTTCCT
CATCTCCGGGCCTTTCGACCTGCAGCCCAAGCTTACCATGACCGAGTACAAGCCCACGGTGCGCCTCGCC
ACCCGCGACGACGTCCCCAGGGCCGTACGCACCCTCGCCGCCGCGTTCGCCGACTACCCCGCCACGCGCC
ACACCGTCGATCCGGACCGCCACATCGAGCGGGTCACCGAGCTGCAAGAACTCTTCCTCACGCGCGTCGG
GCTCGACATCGGCAAGGTGTGGGTCGCGGACGACGGCGCCGCGGTGGCGGTCTGGACCACGCCGGAGAGC
GTCGAAGCGGGGGCGGTGTTCGCCGAGATCGGCCCGCGCATGGCCGAGTTGAGCGGTTCCCGGCTGGCCG
CGCAGCAACAGATGGAAGGCCTCCTGGCGCCGCACCGGCCCAAGGAGCCCGCGTGGTTCCTGGCCACCGT
CGGCGTCTCGCCCGACCACCAGGGCAAGGGTCTGGGCAGCGCCGTCGTGCTCCCCGGAGTGGAGGCGGCC
GAGCGCGCCGGGGTGCCCGCCTTCCTGGAGACCTCCGCGCCCCGCAACCTCCCCTTCTACGAGCGGCTCG
GCTTCACCGTCACCGCCGACGTCGAGGTGCCCGAAGGACCGCGCACCTGGTGCATGACCCGCAAGCCCGG
TGCCTGACGCCCGCCCCACGACCCGCAGCGCCCGACCGAAAGGAGCGCACGACCCCATGCATCGGCGTCT
CGATCGAGATATCAGTGGTCCAGGCTCTAGTTTTGACTCAACAATATCACCAGCTGAAGCCTATAGAGTA
CGAGCCATAGATAAAATAAAAGATTTTATTTAGTCTCCAGAAAAAGGGGGGAATGAAAGACCCCACCTGT
AGGTTTGGCAAGCTACTAGCTTAAGTAACGCCATTTTGCAAGGCATGGAAAAATACATAACTGAGAATAG
AGAAGTTCAGATCAAGGTCAGGAACAGATGGAACAGGGTCGATCGACCCTAGAGAACCATCAGATGTTTC
CAGGGTGCCCCAAGGACCTGAAATGACCCTGTGCCTTATTTGAACTAACCAATCAGTTCGCTTCTCGCTT
CTGTTCGCGCGCTTCTGCTCCCCGAGCTCAATAAAAGAGCCCACAACCCCTCACTCGGGGCGCCAGTCCT
CCGATTGACTGAGTCGCCCGGGTACCCGTGTATCCAATAAACCCTCTTGCAGTTGCATCCGACTTGTGGT
CTCGCTGTTCCTTGGGAGGGTCTCCTCTGAGTGATTGACTACCCGTCAGCGGGGGTCTTTCATTTGGGGG
CTCGTCCGGGATCGGGAGACCCCTGCCCAGGGACCACCGACCCACCACCGGGAGGTAAGCTGGCTGCCTC
GCGCGTTTCGGTGATGACGGTGAAAACCTCTGACACATGCAGCTCCCGGAGACGGTCACAGCTTGTCTGT
AAGCGGATGCCGGGAGCAGACAAGCCCGTCAGGGCGCGTCAGCGGGTGTTGGCGGGTGTCGGGGCGCAGC
CATGACCCAGTCACGTAGCGATAGCGGAGTGTAGATCCGGCTGTGGAATGTGTGTCAGTTAGGGTGTGGA
AAGTCCCCAGGCTCCCCAGCAGGCAGAAGTATGCAAAGCATGCATCTCAATTAGTCAGCAACCAGGTGTG
GAAAGTCCCCAGGCTCCCCAGCAGGCAGAAGTATGCAAAGCATGCATCTCAATTAGTCAGCAACCATAGT
CCCGCCCCTAACTCCGCCCATCCCGCCCCTAACTCCGCCCAGTTCCGCCCATTCTCCGCCCCATGGCTGA
CTAATTTTTTTTATTTATGCAGAGGCCGAGGCCGCCTCGGCCTCTGAGCTATTCCAGAAGTAGTGAGGAG
GCTTTTTTGGAGGCCTAGGCTTTTGCAAAAAGCTTACTGGCTTAACTATGCGGCATCAGAGCAGATTGTA
CTGAGAGTGCACCATATGCGGTGTGAAATACCGCACAGATGCGTAAGGAGAAAATACCGCATCAGGCGCT
CTTCCGCTTCCTCGCTCACTGACTCGCTGCGCTCGGTCGTTCGGCTGCGGCGAGCGGTATCAGCTCACTC
AAAGGCGGTAATACGGTTATCCACAGAATCAGGGGATAACGCAGGAAAGAACATGTGAGCAAAAGGCCAG
CAAAAGGCCAGGAACCGTAAAAAGGCCGCGTTGCTGGCGTTTTTCCATAGGCTCCGCCCCCCTGACGAGC
ATCACAAAAATCGACGCTCAAGTCAGAGGTGGCGAAACCCGACAGGACTATAAAGATACCAGGCGTTTCC
CCCTGGAAGCTCCCTCGTGCGCTCTCCTGTTCCGACCCTGCCGCTTACCGGATACCTGTCCGCCTTTCTC
CCTTCGGGAAGCGTGGCGCTTTCTCATAGCTCACGCTGTAGGTATCTCAGTTCGGTGTAGGTCGTTCGCT
CCAAGCTGGGCTGTGTGCACGAACCCCCCGTTCAGCCCGACCGCTGCGCCTTATCCGGTAACTATCGTCT
TGAGTCCAACCCGGTAAGACACGACTTATCGCCACTGGCAGCAGCCACTGGTAACAGGATTAGCAGAGCG
AGGTATGTAGGCGGTGCTACAGAGTTCTTGAAGTGGTGGCCTAACTACGGCTACACTAGAAGGACAGTAT
TTGGTATCTGCGCTCTGCTGAAGCCAGTTACCTTCGGAAAAAGAGTTGGTAGCTCTTGATCCGGCAAACA
AACCACCGCTGGTAGCGGTGGTTTTTTTGTTTGCAAGCAGCAGATTACGCGCAGAAAAAAAGGATCTCAA
GAAGATCCTTTGATCTTTTCTACGGGGTCTGACGCTCAGTGGAACGAAAACTCACGTTAAGGGATTTTGG
TCATGAGATTATCAAAAAGGATCTTCACCTAGATCCTTTTAAATTAAAAATGAAGTTTTAAATCAATCTA
AAGTATATATGAGTAAACTTGGTCTGACAGTTACCAATGCTTAATCAGTGAGGCACCTATCTCAGCGATC
TGTCTATTTCGTTCATCCATAGTTGCCTGACTCCCCGTCGTGTAGATAACTACGATACGGGAGGGCTTAC
CATCTGGCCCCAGTGCTGCAATGATACCGCGAGACCCACGCTCACCGGCTCCAGATTTATCAGCAATAAA
CCAGCCAGCCGGAAGGGCCGAGCGCAGAAGTGGTCCTGCAACTTTATCCGCCTCCATCCAGTCTATTAAT
TGTTGCCGGGAAGCTAGAGTAAGTAGTTCGCCAGTTAATAGTTTGCGCAACGTTGTTGCCATTGCTGCAG
GCATCGTGGTGTCACGCTCGTCGTTTGGTATGGCTTCATTCAGCTCCGGTTCCCAACGATCAAGGCGAGT
TACATGATCCCCCATGTTGTGCAAAAAAGCGGTTAGCTCCTTCGGTCCTCCGATCGTTGTCAGAAGTAAG
TTGGCCGCAGTGTTATCACTCATGGTTATGGCAGCACTGCATAATTCTCTTACTGTCATGCCATCCGTAA
GATGCTTTTCTGTGACTGGTGAGTACTCAACCAAGTCATTCTGAGAATAGTGTATGCGGCGACCGAGTTG
CTCTTGCCCGGCGTCAACACGGGATAATACCGCGCCACATAGCAGAACTTTAAAAGTGCTCATCATTGGA
AAACGTTCTTCGGGGCGAAAACTCTCAAGGATCTTACCGCTGTTGAGATCCAGTTCGATGTAACCCACTC
GTGCACCCAACTGATCTTCAGCATCTTTTACTTTCACCAGCGTTTCTGGGTGAGCAAAAACAGGAAGGCA
AAATGCCGCAAAAAAGGGAATAAGGGCGACACGGAAATGTTGAATACTCATACTCTTCCTTTTTCAATAT
TATTGAAGCATTTATCAGGGTTATTGTCTCATGAGCGGATACATATTTGAATGTATTTAGAAAAATAAAC
AAATAGGGGTTCCGCGCACATTTCCCCGAAAAGTGCCACCTGACGTCTAAGAAACCATTATTATCATGAC
ATTAACCTATAAAAATAGGCGTATCACGAGGCCCTTTCGTCTTCAAGAATTAGCTTGGCCATTGCATACG
TTGTATCCATATCATAATATGTACATTTATATTGGCTCATGTCCAACATTACCGCCATGTTGACATTGAT
TATTGACTAGTTATTAATAGTAATCAATTACGGGGTCATTAGTTCATAGCCCATATATGGAGT
